Addgene plasmid #213528: pRSF_his6_sumo_hRNMT_RAM
Purpose: Expresses the human RNMT-RAM complex
Depositing lab: Thomas Tuschl. Depositing organization: Rockefeller University. Publication: Small-molecule inhibition of SARS-CoV-2 NSP14 RNA cap methyltransferase. Meyer C, Garzia A, Miller MW, Huggins DJ, Myers RW, Hoffmann HH, Ashbrook AW, Jannath SY, Liverton N, Kargman S, Zimmerman M, Nelson AM, Sharma V, Dolgov E, Cangialosi J, Penalva-Lopez S, Alvarez N, Chang CW, Oswal N, Gonzalez I, Rasheed R, Goldgirsh K, Davis JA, Ramos-Espiritu L, Menezes MR, Larson C, Nitsche J, Ganichkin O, Alwaseem H, Molina H, Steinbacher S, Glickman JF, Perlin DS, Rice CM, Meinke PT, Tuschl T. Nature. 2024 Dec 11. doi: 10.1038/s41586-024-08320-0. PubMed 39663451.
Backbone
  Vector backbone: pRSF-His6-sumo
  Backbone size w/o insert (bp): 3900
  Total vector size (bp): 5900
  Vector type: Bacterial Expression
Growth in bacteria
  Bacterial resistance: Kanamycin, 50 μg/mL
  Growth temperature: 37°C
  Growth strain: DH5alpha
  Copy number: Unknown
Gene/Insert 1
  Gene/Insert name: human RNMT (alt name: RNMT)
  Species: H. sapiens (human)
  Insert size (bp): 1431
  Entrez Gene: RNMT (a.k.a. CMT1, CMT1c, MET, Met, N7-MTase, RG7MT1, cm1p, hCMT1, hMet)
  Tag / fusion protein: His6-sumo (N terminal on backbone)
  Cloning method: Restriction Enzyme; 5′ cloning site BamHI (not destroyed); 3′ cloning site AscI (not destroyed)
  Sequencing primers: 5′ GGCTGATGGAAGCGTTCGCTA; 3′ T7-term
Gene/Insert 2
  Gene/Insert name: RAM (alt name: RAM)
  Species: H. sapiens (human)
  Insert size (bp): 357
  Cloning method: Restriction Enzyme; 5′ cloning site NdeI (not destroyed); 3′ cloning site XhoI (not destroyed)
  Sequencing primers: 5′ GGCTGATGGAAGCGTTCGCTA; 3′ T7-term
Terms and licenses: Academic/Nonprofit Terms; Industry Terms: Not Available to Industry
How to cite: pRSF_his6_sumo_hRNMT_RAM was a gift from Thomas Tuschl (Addgene plasmid # 213528 ; http://n2t.net/addgene:213528 ; RRID:Addgene_213528)
