[The description below was written by a language model from this plasmid's Addgene catalogue record and pLannotate feature annotations shown in this document.]
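Description:
pRSF_his6_sumo_hRNMT_RAM is a bacterial co-expression plasmid of about 5.9 kb, built on a pRSF-His6-sumo backbone with a dual-cassette (Duet-style) layout, that produces the human mRNA cap guanine-N7 methyltransferase complex in E. coli. It replicates from the RSF1030 origin, which is compatible with other common origins and so allows the plasmid to coexist with additional plasmids in the same cell. Selection is by kanamycin through an aminoglycoside phosphotransferase gene. The backbone also carries lacI with its own promoter, supplying the repressor that keeps both expression cassettes off until induction with IPTG. Transcription depends on T7 RNA polymerase, so expression requires a host that provides this enzyme.

The payload consists of two T7 promoter/lac operator units in the same orientation. The first, with a T7 gene 10 ribosome binding site, drives human RNMT, the catalytic subunit, cloned between BamHI and AscI. RNMT is fused at its N terminus to a His6 tag, a thrombin cleavage site and a yeast SMT3-derived SUMO domain. This fusion permits metal-affinity purification and subsequent tag removal. The second unit expresses human RAM (RAMAC), the regulatory subunit that stabilises RNMT and promotes recruitment of the methyl donor S-adenosylmethionine, inserted between NdeI and XhoI. The record lists no tag for RAM. S-Tag remnants from the backbone lie downstream of its coding region, and the record does not state whether they are translated. The only annotated T7 terminator lies downstream of the second cassette. Short TcR, capTEV and SET1 fragments in the annotation appear to be backbone remnants or partial matches rather than functional elements. The plasmid is intended for recombinant production of the RNMT–RAM complex, and the associated publication concerns small-molecule inhibition of a viral RNA cap methyltransferase.
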