Features (pLannotate 1.2.2; 22 found; start..end, strand, type, name):
    851..928     -  promoter       lacI promoter: lacI
    936..971     -  CDS            TcR (fragment): tetracycline efflux protein; tet; confers resistance to tetracycline
    974..992     +  promoter       T7 promoter: promoter for bacteriophage T7 RNA polymerase
    993..1017    +  protein_bind   lac operator: The lac repressor binds to the lac operator to inhibit transcription in E. coli. This inhibition can be relieved by adding lactose or isopropyl-β-D-thiogalactopyranoside (IPTG). lac repressor encoded by lacI
   1032..1054    +  RBS            RBS: efficient ribosome binding site from bacteriophage T7 gene 10 (Olins and Rangwala, 1989)
   1073..1089    +  CDS            capTEV™ (fragment): composite tag for in vivo biotinylation, TEV protease cleavage, and 6xHis tagging
   1100..1117    +  CDS            thrombin site: thrombin recognition and cleavage site
   1130..1422    +  CDS            SUMO (fragment): cleavable ubiquitin-like protein tag; S. cerevisiae SMT3 (truncated)
   1427..2854    +  CDS            RNMT: MCES_HUMAN - Also known as KIAA0398. Experimental evidence at protein level: Swiss-Prot protein existence level 1. Catalytic subunit of the mRNA-capping methyltransferase RNMT:RAMAC complex that methylates the N7 position of the added guanosine to the 5'-cap structure of mRNAs (PubMed:9790902, PubMed:9705270, PubMed:10347220, PubMed:11114884, PubMed:22099306, PubMed:27422871). Binds RNA containing 5'-terminal GpppC (PubMed:11114884). From Homo sapiens (Human).
   2948..2966    +  promoter       T7 promoter: promoter for bacteriophage T7 RNA polymerase
   2967..2991    +  protein_bind   lac operator: The lac repressor binds to the lac operator to inhibit transcription in E. coli. This inhibition can be relieved by adding lactose or isopropyl-β-D-thiogalactopyranoside (IPTG). lac repressor encoded by lacI
   3037..3390    +  CDS            RAMAC: RAMAC_HUMAN - Also known as C15orf18, FAM103A1, RAMMET. Experimental evidence at protein level: Swiss-Prot protein existence level 1. Regulatory subunit of the mRNA-capping methyltransferase RNMT:RAMAC complex that methylates the N7 position of the added guanosine to the 5'-cap structure of mRNAs (PubMed:22099306, PubMed:27422871). Promotes the recruitment of the methyl donor, S- adenosyl-L-methionine, to RNMT (PubMed:27422871). Regulates RNMT expression by a post-transcriptional stabilizing mechanism (PubMed:22099306). Binds RNA (PubMed:22099306). From Homo sapiens (Human).
   3409..3450    +  CDS            S-Tag (fragment): affinity and epitope tag derived from pancreatic ribonuclease A
   3480..3497    +  CDS            SET1 (fragment): solubility-enhancement tag derived from T7 phage gene 10B
   3505..3552    +  terminator     T7 terminator: transcription terminator for bacteriophage T7 RNA polymerase
   3716..3773    +  promoter       AmpR promoter (fragment): bla
   3782..4597    -  CDS            KanR: aminoglycoside phosphotransferase; aph(3')-Ia; confers resistance to kanamycin in bacteria or G418 (Geneticin®) in eukaryotes
   4598..4689    -  promoter       AmpR promoter: bla
   4705..5454    -  rep_origin     RSF ori: Plasmids containing the RSF 1030 origin of replication can be propagated in E. coli cells that contain additional plasmids with compatible origins.
   5537..5601    -  CDS            TcR (fragment): tetracycline efflux protein; tet; confers resistance to tetracycline
   5616..5637    -  protein_bind   CAP binding site: CAP binding activates transcription in the presence of cAMP. E. coli catabolite activator protein
   5650..850     -  CDS            lacI (across the origin): lac repressor; lacI; The lac repressor binds to the lac operator to inhibit transcription in E. coli. This inhibition can be relieved by adding lactose or isopropyl-β-D-thiogalactopyranoside (IPTG).
>Addgene plasmid #213528 | pRSF_his6_sumo_hRNMT_RAM | addgene full sequence | sequence record 421866 | Addgene NGS Result
GGATATAACATGAGCTGTCTTCGGTATCGTCGTATCCCACTACCGAGATGTCCGCACCAACGCGCAGCCC
GGACTCGGTAATGGCGCGCATTGCGCCCAGCGCCATCTGATCGTTGGCAACCAGCATCGCAGTGGGAACG
ATGCCCTCATTCAGCATTTGCATGGTTTGTTGAAAACCGGACATGGCACTCCAGTCGCCTTCCCGTTCCG
CTATCGGCTGAATTTGATTGCGAGTGAGATATTTATGCCAGCCAGCCAGACGCAGACGCGCCGAGACAGA
ACTTAATGGGCCCGCTAACAGCGCGATTTGCTGGTGACCCAATGCGACCAGATGCTCCACGCCCAGTCGC
GTACCGTCTTCATGGGAGAAAATAATACTGTTGATGGGTGTCTGGTCAGAGACATCAAGAAATAACGCCG
GAACATTAGTGCAGGCAGCTTCCACAGCAATGGCATCCTGGTCATCCAGCGGATAGTTAATGATCAGCCC
ACTGACGCGTTGCGCGAGAAGATTGTGCACCGCCGCTTTACAGGCTTCGACGCCGCTTCGTTCTACCATC
GACACCACCACGCTGGCACCCAGTTGATCGGCGCGAGATTTAATCGCCGCGACAATTTGCGACGGCGCGT
GCAGGGCCAGACTGGAGGTGGCAACGCCAATCAGCAACGACTGTTTGCCCGCCAGTTGTTGTGCCACGCG
GTTGGGAATGTAATTCAGCTCCGCCATCGCCGCTTCCACTTTTTCCCGCGTTTTCGCAGAAACGTGGCTG
GCCTGGTTCACCACGCGGGAAACGGTCTGATAAGAGACACCGGCATACTCTGCGACATCGTATAACGTTA
CTGGTTTCACATTCACCACCCTGAATTGACTCTCTTCCGGGCGCTATCATGCCATACCGCGAAAGGTTTT
GCGCCATTCGATGGTGTCCGGGATCTCGACGCTCTCCCTTATGCGACTCCTGCATTAGGAAATTAATACG
ACTCACTATAGGGGAATTGTGAGCGGATAACAATTCCCCTGTAGAAATAATTTTGTTTAACTTTAATAAG
GAGATATACCATGGGCAGCAGCCATCATCATCATCATCACAGCAGCGGCCTGGTGCCGCGCGGCAGCCAC
ATGGCAAGCATGTCGGACTCAGAAGTCAATCAAGAAGCTAAGCCAGAGGTCAAGCCAGAAGTCAAGCCTG
AGACTCACATCAATTTAAAGGTGTCCGATGGATCTTCAGAGATCTTCTTCAAGATCAAAAAGACCACTCC
TTTAAGAAGGCTGATGGAAGCGTTCGCTAAAAGACAGGGTAAGGAAATGGACTCCTTAAGATTCTTGTAC
GACGGTATTAGAATCCAAGCTGATCAGACCCCTGAAGATTTGGACATGGAGGATAACGATATTATTGAGG
CTCACAGAGAACAGATTGGTGGATCCATGGCAAATTCTGCAAAAGCAGAAGAATATGAAAAGATGTCTCT
TGAACAGGCAAAAGCGTCAGTGAATTCTGAAACAGAGTCTTCATTCAATATTAATGAAAACACAACAGCT
TCTGGGACTGGGCTTTCTGAAAAGACTTCTGTCTGTAGGCAAGTAGACATAGCAAGAAAGAGAAAAGAGT
TTGAAGATGATCTTGTAAAGGAAAGTTCTAGTTGTGGGAAAGACACTCCATCCAAGAAGAGAAAACTTGA
TCCTGAAATTGTCCCAGAGGAAAAAGATTGTGGTGATGCTGAAGGCAATTCAAAGAAAAGAAAAAGAGAA
ACTGAGGATGTTCCAAAAGATAAATCTTCTACTGGAGATGGCACTCAAAATAAGAGAAAAATAGCACTTG
AGGATGTTCCTGAAAAGCAGAAAAATCTGGAAGAAGGACACAGCTCAACAGTGGCTGCCCATTACAATGA
ACTTCAGGAAGTTGGTTTGGAGAAGCGTAGTCAAAGTCGTATTTTTTACCTAAGAAACTTTAATAATTGG
ATGAAAAGTGTTCTCATTGGAGAATTTTTGGAAAAGGTACGACAGAAGAAAAAACGTGATATCACTGTTT
TGGACCTGGGATGTGGTAAAGGTGGAGATTTGCTGAAATGGAAAAAAGGAAGAATTAACAAGCTAGTTTG
TACTGATATTGCCGATGTTTCTGTCAAACAGTGTCAGCAGCGGTATGAGGACATGAAAAATCGTCGTGAT
AGTGAATATATTTTCAGTGCAGAATTTATAACTGCTGACAGCTCAAAGGAACTTCTGATTGACAAATTTC
GTGACCCACAAATGTGTTTTGACATCTGCAGTTGTCAGTTTGTCTGTCATTACTCATTTGAGTCTTATGA
GCAGGCTGACATGATGCTGAGAAATGCGTGTGAGAGACTTAGCCCTGGGGGCTATTTTATTGGTACTACT
CCCAATAGCTTTGAATTGATAAGACGCCTTGAAGCTTCAGAAACAGAATCATTTGGAAATGAAATATATA
CTGTGAAATTTCAGAAGAAAGGAGATTATCCTTTATTTGGCTGCAAATATGACTTCAACTTGGAAGGTGT
TGTGGATGTTCCTGAATTCTTGGTCTATTTTCCATTGCTAAATGAAATGGCAAAGAAGTACAATATGAAA
CTAGTCTACAAAAAAACATTTCTGGAATTCTACGAAGAAAAGATTAAGAACAATGAAAATAAAATGCTCT
TAAAACGAATGCAGGCCTTGGAGCCATATCCTGCAAATGAGAGTTCTAAACTTGTCTCTGAGAAGGTGGA
TGACTATGAACATGCAGCAAAGTACATGAAGAACAGTCAAGTAAGGTTACCTTTGGGAACCTTAAGTAAA
TCAGAATGGGAAGCTACAAGTATTTACTTGGTGTTTGCCTTTGAGAAACAGCAGTGAGGCGCGCCTGCAG
GTCGACAAGCTTGCGGCCGCATAATGCTTAAGTCGAACAGAAAGTAATCGTATTGTACACGGCCGCATAA
TCGAAATTAATACGACTCACTATAGGGGAATTGTGAGCGGATAACAATTCCCCATCTTAGTATATTAGTT
AAGTATAAGAAGGAGATATACATATGATGACTGACACTGCCGAAGCTGTTCCAAAGTTTGAAGAGATGTT
TGCTAGTAGATTCACAGAAAATGACAAGGAGTATCAGGAATACCTGAAACGCCCTCCTGAGTCTCCTCCA
ATTGTTGAGGAATGGAATAGCAGAGCTGGTGGGAACCAAAGAAACAGAGGCAATCGGTTGCAAGACAACA
GACAGTTCAGAGGCAGGGACAACAGATGGGGGTGGCCAAGTGACAATCGATCCAATCAGTGGCATGGACG
ATCCTGGGGTAACAACTACCCGCAACACAGACAAGAACCTTACTATCCCCAGCAATATGGACATTATGGT
TACAACCAGCGGCCTCCTTACGGTTACTACTGACCGCTCGAGTCTGGTAAAGAAACCGCTGCTGCGAAAT
TTGAACGCCAGCACATGGACTCGTCTACTAGCGCAGCTTAATTAACCTAGGCTGCTGCCACCGCTGAGCA
ATAACTAGCATAACCCCTTGGGGCCTCTAAACGGGTCTTGAGGGGTTTTTTGCTGAAACCTCAGGCATTT
GAGAAGCACACGGTCACACTGCTTCCGGTAGTCAATAAACCGGTAAACCAGCAATAGACATAAGCGGCTA
TTTAACGACCCTGCCCTGAACCGACGACAAGCTGACGACCGGGTCTCCGCAAGTGGCACTTTTCGGGGAA
ATGTGCGCGGAACCCCTATTTGTTTATTTTTCTAAATACATTCAAATATGTATCCGCTCATGAATTAATT
CTTAGAAAAACTCATCGAGCATCAAATGAAACTGCAATTTATTCATATCAGGATTATCAATACCATATTT
TTGAAAAAGCCGTTTCTGTAATGAAGGAGAAAACTCACCGAGGCAGTTCCATAGGATGGCAAGATCCTGG
TATCGGTCTGCGATTCCGACTCGTCCAACATCAATACAACCTATTAATTTCCCCTCGTCAAAAATAAGGT
TATCAAGTGAGAAATCACCATGAGTGACGACTGAATCCGGTGAGAATGGCAAAAGTTTATGCATTTCTTT
CCAGACTTGTTCAACAGGCCAGCCATTACGCTCGTCATCAAAATCACTCGCATCAACCAAACCGTTATTC
ATTCGTGATTGCGCCTGAGCGAGACGAAATACGCGGTCGCTGTTAAAAGGACAATTACAAACAGGAATCG
AATGCAACCGGCGCAGGAACACTGCCAGCGCATCAACAATATTTTCACCTGAATCAGGATATTCTTCTAA
TACCTGGAATGCTGTTTTCCCGGGGATCGCAGTGGTGAGTAACCATGCATCATCAGGAGTACGGATAAAA
TGCTTGATGGTCGGAAGAGGCATAAATTCCGTCAGCCAGTTTAGTCTGACCATCTCATCTGTAACATCAT
TGGCAACGCTACCTTTGCCATGTTTCAGAAACAACTCTGGCGCATCGGGCTTCCCATACAATCGATAGAT
TGTCGCACCTGATTGCCCGACATTATCGCGAGCCCATTTATACCCATATAAATCAGCATCCATGTTGGAA
TTTAATCGCGGCCTAGAGCAAGACGTTTCCCGTTGAATATGGCTCATACTCTTCCTTTTTCAATATTATT
GAAGCATTTATCAGGGTTATTGTCTCATGAGCGGATACATATTTGAATGTATTTAGAAAAATAAACAAAT
AGGCATGCAGCGCTCTTCCGCTTCCTCGCTCACTGACTCGCTACGCTCGGTCGTTCGACTGCGGCGAGCG
GTGTCAGCTCACTCAAAAGCGGTAATACGGTTATCCACAGAATCAGGGGATAAAGCCGGAAAGAACATGT
GAGCAAAAAGCAAAGCACCGGAAGAAGCCAACGCCGCAGGCGTTTTTCCATAGGCTCCGCCCCCCTGACG
AGCATCACAAAAATCGACGCTCAAGCCAGAGGTGGCGAAACCCGACAGGACTATAAAGATACCAGGCGTT
TCCCCCTGGAAGCTCCCTCGTGCGCTCTCCTGTTCCGACCCTGCCGCTTACCGGATACCTGTCCGCCTTT
CTCCCTTCGGGAAGCGTGGCGCTTTCTCATAGCTCACGCTGTTGGTATCTCAGTTCGGTGTAGGTCGTTC
GCTCCAAGCTGGGCTGTGTGCACGAACCCCCCGTTCAGCCCGACCGCTGCGCCTTATCCGGTAACTATCG
TCTTGAGTCCAACCCGGTAAGACACGACTTATCGCCACTGGCAGCAGCCATTGGTAACTGATTTAGAGGA
CTTTGTCTTGAAGTTATGCACCTGTTAAGGCTAAACTGAAAGAACAGATTTTGGTGAGTGCGGTCCTCCA
ACCCACTTACCTTGGTTCAAAGAGTTGGTAGCTCAGCGAACCTTGAGAAAACCACCGTTGGTAGCGGTGG
TTTTTCTTTATTTATGAGATGATGAATCAATCGGTCTATCAAGTCAACGAACAGCTATTCCGTTACTCTA
GATTTCAGTGCAATTTATCTCTTCAAATGTAGCACCTGAAGTCAGCCCCATACGATATAAGTTGTAATTC
TCATGTTAGTCATGCCCCGCGCCCACCGGAAGGAGCTGACTGGGTTGAAGGCTCTCAAGGGCATCGGTCG
AGATCCCGGTGCCTAATGAGTGAGCTAACTTACATTAATTGCGTTGCGCTCACTGCCCGCTTTCCAGTCG
GGAAACCTGTCGTGCCAGCTGCATTAATGAATCGGCCAACGCGCGGGGAGAGGCGGTTTGCGTATTGGGC
GCCAGGGTGGTTTTTCTTTTCACCAGTGAGACGGGCAACAGCTGATTGCCCTTCACCGCCTGGCCCTGAG
AGAGTTGCAGCAAGCGGTCCACGCTGGTTTGCCCCAGCAGGCGAAAATCCTGTTTGATGGTGGTTAACGG
CG
